>Addgene plasmid #169261 | p414GPD-3xFLAG-Nop4 WT | addgene full sequence | sequence record 335119 | Addgene NGS Result
CCGCTGACGCGCCCTGACGGGCTTGTCTGCTCCCGGCATCCGCTTACAGACAAGCTGTGACCGTCTCCGG
GAGCTGCATGTGTCAGAGGTTTTCACCGTCATCACCGAAACGCGCGAGACGAAAGGGCCTCGTGATACGC
CTATTTTTATAGGTTAATGTCATGATAATAATGGTTTCTTAGACGGATCGCTTGCCTGTAACTTACACGC
GCCTCGTATCTTTTAATGATGGAATAATTTGGGAATTTACTCTGTGTTTATTTATTTTTATGTTTTGTAT
TTGGATTTTAGAAAGTAAATAAAGAAGGTAGAAGAGTTACGGAATGAAGAAAAAAAAATAAACAAAGGTT
TAAAAAATTTCAACAAAAAGCGTACTTTACATATATATTTATTAGACAAGAAAAGCAGATTAAATAGATA
TACATTCGATTAACGATAAGTAAAATGTAAAATCACAGGATTTTCGTGTGTGGTCTTCTACACAGACAAG
ATGAAACAATTCGGCATTAATACCTGAGAGCAGGAAGAGCAAGATAAAAGGTAGTATTTGTTGGCGATCC
CCCTAGAGTCTTTTACATCTTCGGAAAACAAAAACTATTTTTTCTTTAATTTCTTTTTTTACTTTCTATT
TTTAATTTATATATTTATATTAAAAAATTTAAATTATAATTATTTTTATAGCACGTGATGAAAAGGACCC
AGGTGGCACTTTTCGGGGAAATGTGCGCGGAACCCCTATTTGTTTATTTTTCTAAATACATTCAAATATG
TATCCGCTCATGAGACAATAACCCTGATAAATGCTTCAATAATATTGAAAAAGGAAGAGTATGAGTATTC
AACATTTCCGTGTCGCCCTTATTCCCTTTTTTGCGGCATTTTGCCTTCCTGTTTTTGCTCACCCAGAAAC
GCTGGTGAAAGTAAAAGATGCTGAAGATCAGTTGGGTGCACGAGTGGGTTACATCGAACTGGATCTCAAC
AGCGGTAAGATCCTTGAGAGTTTTCGCCCCGAAGAACGTTTTCCAATGATGAGCACTTTTAAAGTTCTGC
TATGTGGCGCGGTATTATCCCGTATTGACGCCGGGCAAGAGCAACTCGGTCGCCGCATACACTATTCTCA
GAATGACTTGGTTGAGTACTCACCAGTCACAGAAAAGCATCTTACGGATGGCATGACAGTAAGAGAATTA
TGCAGTGCTGCCATAACCATGAGTGATAACACTGCGGCCAACTTACTTCTGACAACGATCGGAGGACCGA
AGGAGCTAACCGCTTTTTTGCACAACATGGGGGATCATGTAACTCGCCTTGATCGTTGGGAACCGGAGCT
GAATGAAGCCATACCAAACGACGAGCGTGACACCACGATGCCTGTAGCAATGGCAACAACGTTGCGCAAA
CTATTAACTGGCGAACTACTTACTCTAGCTTCCCGGCAACAATTAATAGACTGGATGGAGGCGGATAAAG
TTGCAGGACCACTTCTGCGCTCGGCCCTTCCGGCTGGCTGGTTTATTGCTGATAAATCTGGAGCCGGTGA
GCGTGGGTCTCGCGGTATCATTGCAGCACTGGGGCCAGATGGTAAGCCCTCCCGTATCGTAGTTATCTAC
ACGACGGGGAGTCAGGCAACTATGGATGAACGAAATAGACAGATCGCTGAGATAGGTGCCTCACTGATTA
AGCATTGGTAACTGTCAGACCAAGTTTACTCATATATACTTTAGATTGATTTAAAACTTCATTTTTAATT
TAAAAGGATCTAGGTGAAGATCCTTTTTGATAATCTCATGACCAAAATCCCTTAACGTGAGTTTTCGTTC
CACTGAGCGTCAGACCCCGTAGAAAAGATCAAAGGATCTTCTTGAGATCCTTTTTTTCTGCGCGTAATCT
GCTGCTTGCAAACAAAAAAACCACCGCTACCAGCGGTGGTTTGTTTGCCGGATCAAGAGCTACCAACTCT
TTTTCCGAAGGTAACTGGCTTCAGCAGAGCGCAGATACCAAATACTGTTCTTCTAGTGTAGCCGTAGTTA
GGCCACCACTTCAAGAACTCTGTAGCACCGCCTACATACCTCGCTCTGCTAATCCTGTTACCAGTGGCTG
CTGCCAGTGGCGATAAGTCGTGTCTTACCGGGTTGGACTCAAGACGATAGTTACCGGATAAGGCGCAGCG
GTCGGGCTGAACGGGGGGTTCGTGCACACAGCCCAGCTTGGAGCGAACGACCTACACCGAACTGAGATAC
CTACAGCGTGAGCTATGAGAAAGCGCCACGCTTCCCGAAGGGAGAAAGGCGGACAGGTATCCGGTAAGCG
GCAGGGTCGGAACAGGAGAGCGCACGAGGGAGCTTCCAGGGGGAAACGCCTGGTATCTTTATAGTCCTGT
CGGGTTTCGCCACCTCTGACTTGAGCGTCGATTTTTGTGATGCTCGTCAGGGGGGCGGAGCCTATGGAAA
AACGCCAGCAACGCGGCCTTTTTACGGTTCCTGGCCTTTTGCTGGCCTTTTGCTCACATGTTCTTTCCTG
CGTTATCCCCTGATTCTGTGGATAACCGTATTACCGCCTTTGAGTGAGCTGATACCGCTCGCCGCAGCCG
AACGACCGAGCGCAGCGAGTCAGTGAGCGAGGAAGCGGAAGAGCGCCCAATACGCAAACCGCCTCTCCCC
GCGCGTTGGCCGATTCATTAATGCAGCTGGCACGACAGGTTTCCCGACTGGAAAGCGGGCAGTGAGCGCA
ACGCAATTAATGTGAGTTAGCTCACTCATTAGGCACCCCAGGCTTTACACTTTATGCTTCCGGCTCGTAT
GTTGTGTGGAATTGTGAGCGGATAACAATTTCACACAGGAAACAGCTATGACCATGATTACGCCAAGCGC
GCAATTAACCCTCACTAAAGGGAACAAAAGCTGGAGCTCAGTTTATCATTATCAATACTCGCCATTTCAA
AGAATACGTAAATAATTAATAGTAGTGATTTTCCTAACTTTATTTAGTCAAAAAATTAGCCTTTTAATTC
TGCTGTAACCCGTACATGCCCAAAATAGGGGGCGGGTTACACAGAATATATAACATCGTAGGTGTCTGGG
TGAACAGTTTATTCCTGGCATCCACTAAATATAATGGAGCCCGCTTTTTAAGCTGGCATCCAGAAAAAAA
AAGAATCCCAGCACCAAAATATTGTTTTCTTCACCAACCATCAGTTCATAGGTCCATTCTCTTAGCGCAA
CTACAGAGAACAGGGGCACAAACAGGCAAAAAACGGGCACAACCTCAATGGAGTGATGCAACCTGCCTGG
AGTAAATGATGACACAAGGCAATTGACCCACGCATGTATCTATCTCATTTTCTTACACCTTCTATTACCT
TCTGCTCTCTCTGATTTGGAAAAAGCTGAAAAAAAAGGTTGAAACCAGTTCCCTGAAATTATTCCCCTAC
TTGACTAATAAGTATATAAAGACGGTAGGTATTGATTGTAATTCTGTAAATCTATTTCTTAAACTTCTTA
AATTCTACTTTTATAGTTAGTCTTTTTTTTAGTTTTAAAACACCAGAACTTAGTTTCGACGGATTCTAGA
ACTAGTGGATCCCCCGGGCTGCAGATGGACTACAAAGACCATGACGGTGATTATAAAGATCATGATATCG
ATTACAAGGATGACGATGACAAGACAAGTTTGTACAAAAAAGCAGGCTACAAA
[2055 nt withheld, positions 3694-5748]
AACCCAGCTTTCTTGTACAAAGTGGTAGTCATGTAATTAGTTATGTCACGCTTACATTCACGCCCTCCCC
CCACATCCGCTCTAACCGAAAAGGAAGGAGTTAGACAACCTGAAGTCTAGGTCCCTATTTATTTTTTTAT
AGTTATGTTAGTATTAAGAACGTTATTTATATTTCAAATTTTTCTTTTTTTTCTGTACAGACGCGTGTAC
GCATGTAACATTATACTGAAAACCTTGCTTGAGAAGGTTTTGGGACGCTCGAAGGCTTTAATTTGCGGCC
GGTACCCAATTCGCCCTATAGTGAGTCGTATTACGCGCGCTCACTGGCCGTCGTTTTACAACGTCGTGAC
TGGGAAAACCCTGGCGTTACCCAACTTAATCGCCTTGCAGCACATCCCCCTTTCGCCAGCTGGCGTAATA
GCGAAGAGGCCCGCACCGATCGCCCTTCCCAACAGTTGCGCAGCCTGAATGGCGAATGG
[124 nt withheld, positions 6228-6351]
C
[91 nt withheld, positions 6353-6443]
A
[49 nt withheld, positions 6445-6493]
CCTTTGACGTTGGAGTCCACGTTCTTT
[37 nt withheld, positions 6521-6557]
ACCCTATCTCGGTCTATTCTTTTGATTTATAAGGGATTTTGCCGATTTCGGCCTATTGGTTAAAAAATGA
GCTGATTTAACAAAAATTTAACGCGAATTTTAACAAAATATTAACGCTTACAATTTCCTGATGCGGTATT
TTCTCCTTACGCATCTGTGCGGTATTTCACACCGCATAGATCGGCAAGTGCACAAACAATACTTAAATAA
ATACTACTCAGTAATAACCTATTTCTTAGCATTTTTGACGAAATTTGCTATTTTGTTAGAGTCTTTTACA
CCATTTGTCTCCACACCTCCGCTTACATCAACACCAATAACGCCATTTAATCTAAGCGCATCACCAACAT
TTTCTGGCGTCAGTCCACCAGCTAACATAAAATGTAAGCTTTCGGGGCTCTCTTGCCTTCCAACCCAGTC
AGAAATCGAGTTCCAATCCAAAAGTTCACCTGTCCCACCTGCTTCTGAATCAAACAAGGGAATAAACGAA
TGAGGTTTCTGTGAAGCTGCACTGAGTAGTATGTTGCAGTCTTTTGGAAATACGAGTCTTTTAATAACTG
GCAAACCGAGGAACTCTTGGTATTCTTGCCACGACTCATCTCCATGCAGTTGGACGATATCAATGCCGTA
ATCATTGACCAGAGCCAAAACATCCTCCTTAGGTTGATTACGAAACACGCCAACCAAGTATTTCGGAGTG
CCTGAACTATTTTTATATGCTTTTACAAGACTTGAAATTTTCCTTGCAATAACCGGGTCAATTGTTCTCT
TTCTATTGGGCACACATATAATACCCAGCAAGTCAGCATCGGAATCTAGAGCACATTCTGCGGCCTCTGT
GCTCTGCAAGCCGCAAACTTTCACCAATGGACCAGAACTACCTGTGAAATTAATAACAGACATACTCCAA
GCTGCCTTTGTGTGCTTAATCACGTATACTCACGTGCTCAATAGTCACCAATGCCCTCCCTCTTGGCCCT
CTCCTTTTCTTTTTTCGACCGAATTAATTCTTAATCGGCAAAAAAAGAAAAGCTCCGGATCAAGATTGTA
CGTAAGGTGACAAGCTATTTTTCAATAAAGAATATCTTCCACTACTGCCATCTGGCGTCATAACTGCAAA
GTACACATATATTACGATGCTGTTCTATTAAATGCTTCCTATATTATATATATAGTAATGTCGTGATCTA
TGGTGCACTCTCAGTACAATCTGCTCTGATGCCGCATAGTTAAGCCAGCCCCGACACCCGCCAACAC
Features (pLannotate 1.2.2; 24 found; start..end, strand, type, name):
     83..118     -  CDS            rop (fragment): Rop protein, which maintains plasmids at low copy number; rop
    186..689     -  misc_feature   CEN/ARS: S. cerevisiae CEN6 centromere fused to an autonomously replicating sequence
    726..830     +  promoter       AmpR promoter: bla
    831..1691    +  CDS            AmpR: β-lactamase; bla; confers resistance to ampicillin, carbenicillin, and related antibiotics
   1862..2450    +  rep_origin     ori: high-copy-number ColE1/pMB1/pBR322/pUC origin of replication
   2633..2725    +  CDS            lacI (fragment): lac repressor; lacI; The lac repressor binds to the lac operator to inhibit transcription in E. coli. This inhibition can be relieved by adding lactose or isopropyl-β-D-thiogalactopyranoside (IPTG).
   2738..2759    +  protein_bind   CAP binding site: CAP binding activates transcription in the presence of cAMP. E. coli catabolite activator protein
   2774..2804    +  promoter       lac promoter: promoter for the E. coli lac operon
   2812..2828    +  protein_bind   lac operator: The lac repressor binds to the lac operator to inhibit transcription in E. coli. This inhibition can be relieved by adding lactose or isopropyl-β-D-thiogalactopyranoside (IPTG). lac repressor encoded by lacI
   2873..2891    +  promoter       T3 promoter: promoter for bacteriophage T3 RNA polymerase
   2916..3559    +  promoter       GAP promoter: S. cerevisiae TDH3; promoter for glyceraldehyde-3-phosphate dehydrogenase
   3565..3594    +  misc_feature   MCS (fragment): pBluescript multiple cloning site
   3598..3663    +  CDS            3xFLAG: three tandem FLAG® epitope tags, followed by an enterokinase cleavage site
   3664..3688    +  protein_bind   attB1: mutant version of attB; recombination site for the Gateway® BP reaction BP Clonase™
   3694..5748    +  CDS            NOP4 (sequence withheld): NOP4_YEAST - Also known as NOP77. Experimental evidence at protein level: Swiss-Prot protein existence level 1. Required for 60S ribosomal subunit synthesis. Probably involved in the processing of 27S rRNA to produce mature 25S rRNA. From Saccharomyces cerevisiae (strain ATCC 204508 / S288c) (Baker's yeast).
   5750..5774    -  protein_bind   attB2: mutant version of attB; recombination site for the Gateway® BP reaction BP Clonase™
   5777..6024    +  terminator     CYC1 terminator: S. cerevisiae CYC1; transcription terminator for CYC1
   6043..6061    -  promoter       T7 promoter: promoter for bacteriophage T7 RNA polymerase
   6069..6224    +  CDS            lacZα (fragment): LacZα fragment of β-galactosidase; lacZ fragment
   6228..6656    +  rep_origin     f1 ori (sequence partly withheld): f1 bacteriophage origin of replication; arrow indicates direction of (+) strand synthesis
   6684..6735    -  misc_feature   bom (fragment): basis of mobility region from pBR322
   6786..7460    -  CDS            TRP1: phosphoribosylanthranilate isomerase, required for tryptophan biosynthesis; S. cerevisiae TRP1; yeast auxotrophic marker
   7461..7608    -  promoter       TRP1 promoter: S. cerevisiae TRP1
   7746..7795    -  misc_feature   bom (fragment): basis of mobility region from pBR322
