[The description below was written by a language model from this plasmid's Addgene catalogue record and pLannotate feature annotations shown in this document.]
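Description:
p414GPD-3xFLAG-Nop4 WT is a yeast–E. coli shuttle plasmid of about 7.8 kb, built on the p414GPD backbone, for constitutive expression of an epitope-tagged nucleolar protein in Saccharomyces cerevisiae. In bacteria it replicates from a high-copy ColE1/pUC-type origin and is selected with ampicillin through the β-lactamase gene. In yeast it is maintained through a CEN6/ARS element, which supports stable, centromere-based, low-copy inheritance, and it is selected by complementation of tryptophan auxotrophy with the TRP1 marker and its own promoter. The backbone also carries pBluescript-derived remnants, including an f1 origin, T3 and T7 promoters, lac regulatory elements and a lacZα fragment. These play no role in yeast expression.

The expression cassette is driven by the strong constitutive GPD (TDH3/GAP) promoter and terminated by the CYC1 terminator. Between them lies an N-terminal 3xFLAG tag, followed by an attB1 site, the wild-type S. cerevisiae NOP4 (NOP77) coding sequence and an attB2 site. The flanking att sites reflect insertion of the gene by Gateway recombination into a destination version of the vector, so attB1 is read through as a short linker between the tag and Nop4. Nop4 is required for 60S ribosomal subunit synthesis and is thought to act in processing 27S pre-rRNA to mature 25S rRNA.

The FLAG tag allows detection or immunoprecipitation of the expressed protein. The associated publication concerns splicing variants in RBM28, a nucleolar 60S assembly factor, that cause the ribosomopathy ANE syndrome. The "WT" designation suggests that this construct serves as the wild-type reference alongside variant Nop4 constructs, although the record does not describe specific experiments.
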