Addgene plasmid #169261: p414GPD-3xFLAG-Nop4 WT
Purpose: S. cerevisiae (yeast) vector for constitutive expression of 3xFLAG-Nop4 WT
Depositing lab: Susan Baserga. Depositing organization: Yale University. Publication: Biallelic splicing variants in the nucleolar 60S assembly factor RBM28 cause the ribosomopathy ANE syndrome. Bryant CJ, Lorea CF, de Almeida HL Jr, Weinert L, Vedolin L, Pinto E Vairo F, Baserga SJ. Proc Natl Acad Sci U S A. 2021 May 11;118(19). pii: 2017777118. doi: 10.1073/pnas.2017777118. PubMed 33941690.
Backbone
  Vector backbone: p414GPD
  Vector type: Yeast Expression
  Selectable markers: TRP1
Growth in bacteria
  Bacterial resistance: Ampicillin, 100 μg/mL
  Growth temperature: 37°C
  Growth strain: DH5alpha
  Copy number: High Copy
Gene/Insert
  Gene/Insert name: Nop4 WT
  Species: S. cerevisiae (budding yeast)
  Entrez Gene: NOP4 (a.k.a. NOP77)
  Promoter: GPD
  Tag / fusion protein: 3xFLAG (N terminal on insert)
  Cloning method: Gateway Cloning
  Sequencing primers: 5′ GACGGTAGGTATTGATTGTAATTCTGT; 3′ TTCGGTTAGAGCGGATGTGG
Terms and licenses: Academic/Nonprofit Terms; Industry Terms: Not Available to Industry
How to cite: p414GPD-3xFLAG-Nop4 WT was a gift from Susan Baserga (Addgene plasmid # 169261 ; http://n2t.net/addgene:169261 ; RRID:Addgene_169261)
